>Addgene plasmid #186401 | pDEST-pSP172BSSPE-pFOGc::RfA-venus | addgene full sequence | sequence record 373698 | Addgene NGS Result
ACACATACGATTTAGGTGACACTATAGAACTCGAGCAGCTGAAGCTTGCATGCCTGCAGGTCGACTCTAG
AGGATCCATTTATTTCTATACATGATGGCATCAGCTAGTAAGATAGAAAACAACCTTGTTATTACTCGTG
CTGTAATAATATAATTCATGAAAAACAAACATGGTCTTATCAAATCTATTCCGAAGACAAACATACGGCT
GATAGAATTCAGTCAGCGCGGTTTGGGCGACATCACTCAGAGCTCTAGCTCTTATCTTGCTTATCGAGCA
AGCGATAAAACAAGCAGTAACGAGAAAACAAGAGAAAGAAGGCTAGCTTTCTGGAGAAGACCAAGATAAA
GTATCTCAAAATTCAGGAAACGGTCCAAGACCGAAGCTCCAAAGCTCTTGTGTTCAGTTAAACTCTGATA
GTGAATAAGCTTCGTGTATTGTACCGGCCCATTGTCAATCATGCAAACTTGATATTATATTGACAAGAGA
AGAAGGCAGTTTAAATTAAAACTCTAAAGTAGAGAGACATTAATCTCAGCTGACAAGGCAGGTGGTCACA
GTAAGTTCATTTAAATAGTTGGCCAACAATAGCCTTTCCAAGAAAGTATTTTTGTTCCAGGTCTATACAA
AAATAACACACATAGGATCCCGATAAATAGGCCTTTGTTTATCACAAGTTTGTACAAAAAAGCTGAACGA
GAAACGTAAAATGATATAAATATCAATATATTAAATTAGATTTTGCATAAAAAACAGACTACATAATACT
GTAAAACACAACATATCCAGTCACTATGGCGGCCGCATTAGGCACCCCAGGCTTTACACTTTATGCTTCC
GGCTCGTATAATGTGTGGATTTTGAGTTAGGATCCGTCGAGATTTTCAGGAGCTAAGGAAGCTAAAATGG
AGAAAAAAATCACTGGATATACCACCGTTGATATATCCCAATGGCATCGTAAAGAACATTTTGAGGCATT
TCAGTCAGTTGCTCAATGTACCTATAACCAGACCGTTCAGCTGGATATTACGGCCTTTTTAAAGACCGTA
AAGAAAAATAAGCACAAGTTTTATCCGGCCTTTATTCACATTCTTGCCCGCCTGATGAATGCTCATCCGG
AATTCCGTATGGCAATGAAAGACGGTGAGCTGGTGATATGGGATAGTGTTCACCCTTGTTACACCGTTTT
CCATGAGCAAACTGAAACGTTTTCATCGCTCTGGAGTGAATACCACGACGATTTCCGGCAGTTTCTACAC
ATATATTCGCAAGATGTGGCGTGTTACGGTGAAAACCTGGCCTATTTCCCTAAAGGGTTTATTGAGAATA
TGTTTTTCGTCTCAGCCAATCCCTGGGTGAGTTTCACCAGTTTTGATTTAAACGTGGCCAATATGGACAA
CTTCTTCGCCCCCGTTTTCACCATGGGCAAATATTATACGCAAGGCGACAAGGTGCTGATGCCGCTGGCG
ATTCAGGTTCATCATGCCGTTTGTGATGGCTTCCATGTCGGCAGAATGCTTAATGAATTACAACAGTACT
GCGATGAGTGGCAGGGCGGGGCGTAAACGCGTGGATCCGGCTTACTAAAAGCCAGATAACAGTATGCGTA
TTTGCGCGCTGATTTTTGCGGTATAAGAATATATACTGATATGTATACCCGAAGTATGTCAAAAAGAGGT
ATGCTATGAAGCAGCGTATTACAGTGACAGTTGACAGCGACAGCTATCAGTTGCTCAAGGCATATATGAT
GTCAATATCTCCGGTCTGGTAAGCACAACCATGCAGAATGAAGCCCGTCGTCTGCGTGCCGAACGCTGGA
AAGCGGAAAATCAGGAAGGGATGGCTGAGGTCGCCCGGTTTATTGAAATGAACGGCTCTTTTGCTGACGA
GAACAGGGGCTGGTGAAATGCAGTTTAAGGTTTACACCTATAAAAGAGAGAGCCGTTATCGTCTGTTTGT
GGATGTACAGAGTGATATTATTGACACGCCCGGGCGACGGATGGTGATCCCCCTGGCCAGTGCACGTCTG
CTGTCAGATAAAGTCTCCCGTGAACTTTACCCGGTGGTGCATATCGGGGATGAAAGCTGGCGCATGATGA
CCACCGATATGGCCAGTGTGCCGGTCTCCGTTATCGGGGAAGAAGTGGCTGATCTCAGCCACCGCGAAAA
TGACATCAAAAACGCCATTAACCTGATGTTCTGGGGAATATAAATGTCAGGCTCCCTTATACACAGCCAG
TCTGCAGGTCGACCATAGTGACTGGATATGTTGTGTTTTACAGTATTATGTAGTCTGTTTTTTATGCAAA
ATCTAATTTAATATATTGATATTTATATCATTTTACGTTTCTCGTTCAGCTTTCTTGTACAAAGTGGTGA
TAAACTTAGATATGGTGAGCAAGGGCGAGGAGCTGTTCACCGGGGTGGTGCCCATCCTGGTCGAGCTGGA
CGGCGACGTAAACGGCCACAAGTTCAGCGTGTCCGGCGAGGGCGAGGGCGATGCCACCTACGGCAAGCTG
ACCCTGAAGCTGATCTGCACCACCGGCAAGCTGCCCGTGCCCTGGCCCACCCTCGTGACCACCCTGGGCT
ACGGCCTGCAGTGCTTCGCCCGCTACCCCGACCACATGAAGCAGCACGACTTCTTCAAGTCCGCCATGCC
CGAAGGCTACGTCCAGGAGCGCACCATCTTCTTCAAGGACGACGGCAACTACAAGACCCGCGCCGAGGTG
AAGTTCGAGGGCGACACCCTGGTGAACCGCATCGAGCTGAAGGGCATCGACTTCAAGGAGGACGGCAACA
TCCTGGGGCACAAGCTGGAGTACAACTACAACAGCCACAACGTCTATATCACCGCCGACAAGCAGAAGAA
CGGCATCAAGGCCAACTTCAAGATCCGCCACAACATCGAGGACGGCGGCGTGCAGCTCGCCGACCACTAC
CAGCAGAACACCCCCATCGGCGACGGCCCCGTGCTGCTGCCCGACAACCACTACCTGAGCTACCAGTCCG
CCCTGAGCAAAGACCCCAACGAGAAGCGCGATCACATGGTCCTGCTGGAGTTCGTGACCGCCGCCGGGAT
CACTCATCGGAATTCCAGCTGAGCGCCGGTCGCTACCATTACCAGTTGGTCTGGTGTCAAAAATAATAAT
AACCGGGCAGGCCATGTCTGCCCGTATTTCGCGTAAGGAAATCCATTATGTACTATTTAAAAAACACAAA
CTTTTGGATGTTCGGTTTATTCTTTTTCTTTTACTTTTTTATCATGGGAGCCTACTTCCCGTTTTTCCCG
ATTTGGCTACATGACATCAACCATATCAGCAAAAGTGATACGGGTATTATTTTTGCCGCTATTTCTCTGT
TCTCGCTATTATTCCAACCGCTGTTTGGTCTGCTTTCTGACAAACTCGGAACTTGTTTATTGCAGCTTAT
AATGGTTACAAATAAAGCAATAGCATCACAAATTTCACAAATAAAGCATTTTTTTCACTGCATTCTAGTT
GTGGTTTGTCCAAACTCATCAATGTATCTTATCATGTCTGGATCGACAAAGTCAAAGCGGCCATCAGATC
TGCCGGTCTCCCTATAGTGAGTCGTATTAATTTCGATAAGCCAGGTTAACCTGCATTAATGAATCGGCCA
ACGCGCGGGGAGAGGCGGTTTGCGTATTGGGCGCTCTTCCGCTTCCTCGCTCACTGACTCGCTGCGCTCG
GTCGTTCGGCTGCGGCGAGCGGTATCAGCTCACTCAAAGGCGGTAATACGGTTATCCACAGAATCAGGGG
ATAACGCAGGAAAGAACATGTGAGCAAAAGGCCAGCAAAAGGCCAGGAACCGTAAAAAGGCCGCGTTGCT
GGCGTTTTTCCATAGGCTCCGCCCCCCTGACGAGCATCACAAAAATCGACGCTCAAGTCAGAGGTGGCGA
AACCCGACAGGACTATAAAGATACCAGGCGTTTCCCCCTGGAAGCTCCCTCGTGCGCTCTCCTGTTCCGA
CCCTGCCGCTTACCGGATACCTGTCCGCCTTTCTCCCTTCGGGAAGCGTGGCGCTTTCTCATAGCTCACG
CTGTAGGTATCTCAGTTCGGTGTAGGTCGTTCGCTCCAAGCTGGGCTGTGTGCACGAACCCCCCGTTCAG
CCCGACCGCTGCGCCTTATCCGGTAACTATCGTCTTGAGTCCAACCCGGTAAGACACGACTTATCGCCAC
TGGCAGCAGCCACTGGTAACAGGATTAGCAGAGCGAGGTATGTAGGCGGTGCTACAGAGTTCTTGAAGTG
GTGGCCTAACTACGGCTACACTAGAAGAACAGTATTTGGTATCTGCGCTCTGCTGAAGCCAGTTACCTTC
GGAAAAAGAGTTGGTAGCTCTTGATCCGGCAAACAAACCACCGCTGGTAGCGGTGGTTTTTTTGTTTGCA
AGCAGCAGATTACGCGCAGAAAAAAAGGATCTCAAGAAGATCCTTTGATCTTTTCTACGGGGTCTGACGC
TCAGTGGAACGAAAACTCACGTTAAGGGATTTTGGTCATGAGATTATCAAAAAGGATCTTCACCTAGATC
CTTTTAAATTAAAAATGAAGTTTTAAATCAATCTAAAGTATATATGAGTAAACTTGGTCTGACAGTTACC
AATGCTTAATCAGTGAGGCACCTATCTCAGCGATCTGTCTATTTCGTTCATCCATAGTTGCCTGACTCCC
CGTCGTGTAGATAACTACGATACGGGAGGGCTTACCATCTGGCCCCAGTGCTGCAATGATACCGCGAGAC
CCACGCTCACCGGCTCCAGATTTATCAGCAATAAACCAGCCAGCCGGAAGGGCCGAGCGCAGAAGTGGTC
CTGCAACTTTATCCGCCTCCATCCAGTCTATTAATTGTTGCCGGGAAGCTAGAGTAAGTAGTTCGCCAGT
TAATAGTTTGCGCAACGTTGTTGCCATTGCTACAGGCATCGTGGTGTCACGCTCGTCGTTTGGTATGGCT
TCATTCAGCTCCGGTTCCCAACGATCAAGGCGAGTTACATGATCCCCCATGTTGTGCAAAAAAGCGGTTA
GCTCCTTCGGTCCTCCGATCGTTGTCAGAAGTAAGTTGGCCGCAGTGTTATCACTCATGGTTATGGCAGC
ACTGCATAATTCTCTTACTGTCATGCCATCCGTAAGATGCTTTTCTGTGACTGGTGAGTACTCAACCAAG
TCATTCTGAGAATAGTGTATGCGGCGACCGAGTTGCTCTTGCCCGGCGTCAATACGGGATAATACCGCGC
CACATAGCAGAACTTTAAAAGTGCTCATCATTGGAAAACGTTCTTCGGGGCGAAAACTCTCAAGGATCTT
ACCGCTGTTGAGATCCAGTTCGATGTAACCCACTCGTGCACCCAACTGATCTTCAGCATCTTTTACTTTC
ACCAGCGTTTCTGGGTGAGCAAAAACAGGAAGGCAAAATGCCGCAAAAAAGGGAATAAGGGCGACACGGA
AATGTTGAATACTCATACTCTTCCTTTTTCAATATTATTGAAGCATTTATCAGGGTTATTGTCTCATGAG
CGGATACATATTTGAATGTATTTAGAAAAATAAACAAATAGGGGTTCCGCGCACATTTCCCCGAAAAGTG
CCACCTGACGTCTAAGAAACCATTATTATCATGACATTAACCTATAAAAATAGGCGTATCACGAGGCCCT
TTCGTCTCGCGCGTTTCGGTGATGACGGTGAAAACCTCTGACACATGCAGCTCCCGGAGACGGTCACAGC
TTGTCTGTAAGCGGATGCCGGGAGCAGACAAGCCCGTCAGGGCGCGTCAGCGGGTGTTGGCGGGTGTCGG
GGCTGGCTTAACTATGCGGCATCAGAGCAGATTGTACTGAGAGTGCACCATATGGACATATTGTCGTTAG
AACGCGGCTACAATTAATACATAACCTTATGTATCAT
Features (pLannotate 1.2.2; 19 found; start..end, strand, type, name):
     10..28      +  promoter       SP6 promoter: promoter for bacteriophage SP6 RNA polymerase
     42..77      -  misc_feature   MCS (fragment): pUC18/19 multiple cloning site
    674..798     +  protein_bind   attR1: mutant version of attR; recombination site for the Gateway® LR reaction LR Clonase™
    823..853     +  promoter       lac UV5 promoter: E. coli lac promoter with an "up" mutation
    877..906     +  promoter       cat promoter (fragment): promoter of the E. coli cat gene encoding chloramphenicol acetyltransferase
    907..1566    +  CDS            CmR: chloramphenicol acetyltransferase; cat; confers resistance to chloramphenicol
   1745..1903    +  CDS            ccdA (fragment): CCDA_ECO57 - Also known as H, letA. Experimental evidence at protein level: Swiss-Prot protein existence level 1. Antitoxin component of a type II toxin-antitoxin (TA) system which inhibits the post-segregational killing (PSK) of plasmid-free cells, also referred to as a plasmid addiction system. Binds to and blocks the activity of CcdB; will also remove bound CcdB protein from the CcdB-GyrA complex by forming a CcdA-CcdB complex, a process termed rejuvenation. Functions as a transcriptional corepressor for the ccdAB operon, repression also requires CcdB (By similarity). From Escherichia coli
   1908..2210    +  CDS            ccdB: CCDB_ECOLI - Also known as G, letB, letD. Experimental evidence at protein level: Swiss-Prot protein existence level 1. Toxic component of a type II toxin-antitoxin (TA) system, functioning in plasmid maintainence. Responsible for the post- segregational killing (PSK) of plasmid-free cells, also referred to as a plasmid addiction system. Half-life of over 2 hours. Cell killing by CcdB is accompanied by filamentation, defects in chromosome and plasmid segregation, defects in cell division, formation of anucleate cells, decreased DNA synthesis and plasmid loss. Interferes with the activity of DN
   2254..2378    -  protein_bind   attR2: mutant version of attR; recombination site for the Gateway® LR reaction LR Clonase™
   2392..3084    +  CDS            Venus: Venus is a basic (constitutively fluorescent) yellow fluorescent protein published in 2002, derived from Aequorea victoria. It is reported to be a rapidly-maturing weak dimer with moderate acid sensitivity.
   3198..3410    +  CDS            lacY (fragment): LACY_ECOLI - Experimental evidence at protein level: Swiss-Prot protein existence level 1. Responsible for transport of beta-galactosides into the cell, with the concomitant import of a proton (symport system). Can transport lactose, melibiose, lactulose or the analog methyl-1-thio-beta,D- galactopyranoside (TMG), but not sucrose or fructose (PubMed:1848449, PubMed:18177889, PubMed:22106930). The substrate specificity is directed toward the galactopyranosyl moiety of the substrate (PubMed:22106930). From Escherichia coli (strain K12).
   3410..3544    +  polyA_signal   SV40 poly(A) signal: SV40 polyadenylation signal
   3581..3599    -  promoter       T7 promoter: promoter for bacteriophage T7 RNA polymerase
   3621..3674    -  CDS            lacI (fragment): lac repressor; lacI; The lac repressor binds to the lac operator to inhibit transcription in E. coli. This inhibition can be relieved by adding lactose or isopropyl-β-D-thiogalactopyranoside (IPTG).
   3857..4445    -  rep_origin     ori: high-copy-number ColE1/pMB1/pBR322/pUC origin of replication
   4616..5476    -  CDS            AmpR: β-lactamase; bla; confers resistance to ampicillin, carbenicillin, and related antibiotics
   5477..5581    -  promoter       AmpR promoter: bla
   5676..5711    +  CDS            rop (fragment): Rop protein, which maintains plasmids at low copy number; rop
   5813..5864    +  misc_feature   bom (fragment): basis of mobility region from pBR322
