[The description below was written by a language model from this plasmid's Addgene catalogue record and pLannotate feature annotations shown in this document.]
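Description:
pDEST-pSP172BSSPE-pFOGc::RfA-venus is an empty Gateway destination vector built for transient transgenesis of ascidian (Ciona) embryos by electroporation. It derives from the pSP72-type backbone pDEST-pSP172BSSPE-SwaI::RfA-venus. It replicates in E. coli from a high-copy ColE1/pUC origin and carries an ampicillin resistance gene. Small residual fragments of rop, bom, lacI and lacY, plus flanking SP6 and T7 phage promoters, appear to be backbone remnants. The sequenced record is 5,917 nt, somewhat larger than the 5,370 bp listed for the parental backbone, which is consistent with insertion of the driver sequence.

The functional unit begins with the pFOG ectodermal regulatory sequence. The automated feature table does not annotate it, but it presumably lies in the unannotated stretch upstream of attR1. Next comes the Gateway reading frame A cassette: attR1, a chloramphenicol resistance gene, a partial ccdA, the ccdB toxin gene, and attR2. Directly downstream are a Venus yellow fluorescent protein coding sequence and an SV40 polyadenylation signal. An LR recombination with an entry clone replaces the CmR/ccdB cassette with the gene of interest, placing it in frame with Venus to give a C-terminally tagged fusion. Because ccdB kills standard strains, unrecombined vector is counter-selected after the reaction, while the empty vector must be kept in a ccdB-tolerant strain under dual ampicillin and chloramphenicol selection.

The resulting expression clones drive the Venus fusion protein in the embryonic ectoderm, allowing localisation or overexpression studies. The depositor notes that the plasmid was mislabelled in the original publication as the pFOG rather than pFOGc version.
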