Addgene plasmid #186401: pDEST-pSP172BSSPE-pFOGc::RfA-venus
Purpose: (Empty Backbone) Destination vector for ascidian transgenesis by electroporation of a Gateway-cloned fusion of a gene of interest with a C-ter Venus under control of the pFOG ectodermal regulatory sequence.
Depositing lab: Patrick Lemaire. Depositing organization: CNRS UMR 5237, Centre de Recherche en Biologie cellulaire de Montpellier. Publication: A multicassette Gateway vector set for high throughput and comparative analyses in ciona and vertebrate embryos. Roure A, Rothbacher U, Robin F, Kalmar E, Ferone G, Lamy C, Missero C, Mueller F, Lemaire P. PLoS One. 2007. 2(9):e916. 10.1371/journal.pone.0000916 PubMed 17878951.
Backbone
  Vector backbone: pDEST-pSP172BSSPE-Swa1::RfA-venus
  Backbone manufacturer: PMID: 17878951
  Backbone size (bp): 5370
  Vector type: Gateway destination vector
  Selectable markers: ccdB gene
Growth in bacteria
  Bacterial resistance: Chloramphenicol and Ampicillin, 25 & 100 μg/mL
  Growth temperature: 37°C
  Growth strain: ccdB Survival
  Copy number: High Copy
Gene/Insert
  Gene/Insert name: None
Terms and licenses: Academic/Nonprofit Terms; Industry Terms: Not Available to Industry
Depositor comments: Gateway destination vector for electroporation experiments. Backbone was modified by insertion of C terminal Venus tag at SwaI restriction site. Erroneously annotated in the article PMID 17878951 as pDEST-pSP172BSSPE-pFOG::RfA-venus
How to cite: pDEST-pSP172BSSPE-pFOGc::RfA-venus was a gift from Patrick Lemaire (Addgene plasmid # 186401 ; http://n2t.net/addgene:186401 ; RRID:Addgene_186401)
